>Addgene plasmid #139721 | P364 | depositor full sequence | sequence record 270379 | Full Sequence
CACCTGCTCATGATCGGCGCGCCCTATGGAGAATATCATTTTTAAGTAAAATTTTGAATTCAAATGTTAC
GTGTATTATTTAATTCATCAATTTGCCTTGTCATAGCGAGTACATTACAAACATCACATATATTTGATTG
ATTGTCAAAAAATATCAAAATATATATCAATTTTAAGAGGTATAGGTGTCTAATATGTACTAGCCCTAAT
TTAAATATCTAAATTAATTATTCGGATGAATCTATATACCATCTTTTTAATGGACACCCAAAATCACACA
TCAAACATCATATACATGTTGAAAACATATTATTGATATAGCTACATATATGTTTTAATATAAATAAAAG
ACGAGTCATATATTCAAAAATTAAGAATCAAATAATTTTAATTTATTTAATATTCAAAACTTAATACTAT
TTAAATTTAGATATTCTAATTTTAATACACGTCTGATAAAATAGATGAGGACTAAATAAATAATTTGAGA
CTATCTTTTCTTTATTTGGCGGCCCACAAATAATTTAGATTCTCGTAACCCCCTCTTTTTCTCTCACTGA
AAAAGCACAATCCGTGTCCAAACACAAAGAAGCACTCGACACCGTAGATCTCCATTCAGATCAACGGCTT
ATATTCAGTTTTCTCCATTCACGTGGATCGACATTCTTATCCGTCCGATTATCAATAAATTTCCCAAAAT
TTAGCGGCCATGATTTTAACCCCGCCTCATTTCAAACCGCCCACGAAATCCTCGACGCCCAAATTCACCA
ACTATAAATAGCCACCACCATCCCCTTCATCAATCATCAAATTTCATAACCCTAGAATCATCACCTTTTT
CAAATTTCAATGGCTCCTATCTCCTCCACCTGGTCCAGATTAATCAGGTTCGTAGCTATAGAAACGTCAC
TCGTGCATATAGGCGAACCGATTGATGCAACTATGGACGTAGGGCTTGCTCGTCGAGAAGGGAAAACTAT
TCAGGCCTATGAGATTATCGGATCTGGCAGCGCCCTGGACCTTTCTGCACAGGTGAGTAAGAACGTGCTC
ACAGTACGAGAATTGTTGATGCCACTTTCTAGAGAAGAGATAAAGACGGTCAGATGCTTAGGCCTTAACT
ATCCTGTCCACGCAACAGAAGCCAATGTTGCTGTACCGAAGTTTCCGAACCTGTTCTACAAACCAGTCAC
AAGTCTCATCGGGCCTGATGGTCTTATCACGATCCCTAGTGTAGTGCAACCGCCTAAGGAACATCAGTCA
GATTATGAAGCTGAACTTGTGATTGTAATCGGAAAGGCCGCCAAGAACGTGTCTGAGGACGAAGCCTTGG
ATTATGTCTTAGGCTATACAGCTGCTAACGATATTAGTTTCCGAAAACACCAGCTCGCAGTCTCACAGTG
GTCATTCTCAAAAGGATTTGGATCTCTCCTTCTCACTATACGTATGGCCCAGACACATAGTGGAAACATA
AATAGGTTCTCACGTGATCAAATCTTTAATGTTAAGAAAACAATCAGCTTTTTGTCTCAAGGAACTACCC
TCGAACCTGGGTCTATCATTTTGACTGGCACCCCTGATGGGGTCGGCTTCGTCAGGAACCCGCCCTTATA
CTTAAAAGATGGGGATGAAGTGATGACTTGGATAGGTTCCGGCATTGGTACGCTTGCTAACACCGTTCAA
GAAGAGAAAACATGCTTTGCAAGCGGTGGGCATGAGTAGGCTTTTATGTTGGTGATATGGTGGTAAATGT
AGGGATTTAGTTTACAATTGCGTATGTCTGTGTTGGATATCTGTAGTGCTGTTCTTATGGCTTAGATCTT
GTAATTTCTCATTACAGTATCAATGAATAGATATCAGTTTCTAGTGATGACATTGGTTCGTCTTTTAGCT
GTTGATTAATTTTTCTTAATTGATTCATCCTATTGCAATTCTTCTGAATTTAAATTGTATACTGTGAAAT
TAAGAAAATTCTTGAAATTAATGAGAATTTGAGTAATAGCGCTGTTAGAGCTCTGACGTGGGCAGGTGTG
ATGAAAAGCCTTAGGGTCAGGTGGCACTTTTCGGGGAAATGTGCGATGAACCCCTATTTGTTTATTTTTC
TAAATACATTCAAATATGTATCCGCTAATGAGACAATAACCCTGATAAATGCTTCAATTATATTGAAAAA
GGAAGAGTATGAGTATCCAACATTTCCGTGTCGCCCTTATTCCCTTTTTTGCGGCCTTCTGCCTTCCTGT
TTTTGCTCACCCAGAAACGCTGGTGAAAGTAAAAGATGCTGAAGATCAGTTGGGTGCCCGAGTGGGTTAC
ATTGAACTGGATCTCAACAGCGGCAAAATCTTAGAGAGTTTTCGCCCCGAAGAACGCTTCCCAATGATGA
GCACTTTCAAAGTTCTGCTATGTGGCGCGGTGTTATCCCGTATTGATGCTGGGCAAGAGCAACTCGGTCG
CCGCATACACTATTCTCAGAATGACTTGGTTGAGTATTCACCAGTCACAGAAAAGCATCTTACGGATGGC
ATGACAGTAAGAGAATTATGTAGTGCTGCCATAACCATGAGTGATAACACTGCGGCCAACTTACTTCTGA
CAACGATTGGAGGACCGAAGGAGCTAACCGCTTTTTTGCACAACATGGGGGATCATGTAACTCGCCTTGA
TCGTTGGGAACCGGAGCTGAATGAAGCCATACCAAACGACGAGCGTGACACCACGATGCCTGTAGCAATG
GCAACAACTCTCCGCAAACTATTAACTGGCGAACTACTTACTCTTGCTTCACGCCAGCAACTCATTGACT
GGATGGAGGCGGACAAAGTTGCAGGACCACTTCTGCGCTCGGCACTTCCGGCTGGCTGGTTTATTGCTGA
TAAATCTGGAGCCGGTGAGCGTGGCTCTCGCGGTATCATTGCAGCACTGGGGCCAGATGGTAAGCCCTCC
CGTATCGTAGTTATCTACACGACGGGGAGTCAGGCAACTATGGATGAACGAAATAGACAGATCGCTGAGA
TAGGTGCCTCACTGATTAAGCATTGGTAACTGTCAGACGAAGGGAAATAAATAGTAGCCCGCCTGATGTG
CGGGCTTTTTTTTGGTGGTGGTTACCAGTGTCGCTTAGCTACCGTAGGTCCTCTTAGGCGGTCCGATTAG
CGACATAGTCATCAATGCCTTGACGGCAAAATCCCTTAACGTGAGTTTTCGTTCCACTGAGCGTCAGACC
CCGTAGAAAAGATCAAAGGATCTTCTTGAGATCCTTTTTTTCTGCGCGTAATCTGCTGCTTGCAAACAAA
AAAACCACCGCTACCAGCGGTGGTTTGTTTGCCGGATCAAGAGCTACTAACTCTTTTTCCGAAGGTAACT
GGCTTCAGCAGAGCGCAGATACCAAATACTGTTCTTCTAGTGTAGCCGTAGTTAGGCCACCACTTCAAGA
ACTCTGTAGCACCGCCTACATACCTCGCTCTGCTAATCCTGTTACCAGTGGCTGCTGCCAGTGGCGATAA
GTCGTGTCTTACCGGGTTGGACTCAAGACGATAGTTACCGGATAAGGCGCAGCGGTCGGGCTGAACGGGG
GGTTCGTGCTCACAGCCCAGCTTGGAGCGAACGACCTACACCGAACTGAGATACCTACAGCGTGAGCTAT
GAGAAAGCGCCACGCTTCCCGAAGGGAGAAAGGCGGACAGGTATCCGGTAAGCGGCAGGGTCGGAACAGG
AGAGCGCACGAGGGAGCTTCCAGGGGGAAACGCCTGGTATCTTTATAGTCCTGTCGGGTTTCGCCACCTC
TGACTTGAGCGTCGATTTTTGTGATGCTCGTCAGGGGGGCGGAGCCTATGGAAAAACGCCAGCAACGCGG
CCTTTTTACGGTTCCTGGCCTTTTGCTGGCCTTTTGCTCACATGTTCTTTCCTGCGTTATCCCCTGATTC
TGTGGATAACCGTATTACCGCCTTTGAGTGAGCTGATACCGCTCGCCGCAGCCGAACGACCGAGCGCAGC
GAGTCAGTGAGCGAGGAAGCGGAAGAGCGCC
Features (pLannotate 1.2.2; 3 found; start..end, strand, type, name):
   2078..2178    +  promoter       AmpR promoter: bla
   2179..3039    +  CDS            AmpR: β-lactamase; bla; confers resistance to ampicillin, carbenicillin, and related antibiotics
   3246..3834    +  rep_origin     ori: high-copy-number ColE1/pMB1/pBR322/pUC origin of replication
