>Addgene plasmid #139721 | P364 | addgene full sequence | sequence record 292610 | Addgene NGS Result
CACCTGCTCATGATCGGCGCGCCCTATGGAGAATATCATTTTTAAGTAAAATTTTGAATTCAAATGTTAC
GTGTATTATTTAATTCATCAATTTGCCTTGTCATAGCGAGTACATTACAAACATCACATATATTTGATTG
ATTGTCAAAAAATATCAAAATATATATCAATTTTAAGAGGTATAGGTGTCTAATATGTACTAGCCCTAAT
TTAAATATCTAAATTAATTATTCGGATGAATCTATATACCATCTTTTTAATGGACACCCAAAATCACACA
TCAAACATCATATACATGTTGAAAACATATTATTGATATAGCTACATATATGTTTTAATATAAATAAAAG
ACGAGTCATATATTCAAAAATTAAGAATCAAATAATTTTAATTTATTTAATATTCAAAACTTAATACTAT
TTAAATTTAGATATTCTAATTTTAATACACGTCTGATAAAATAGATGAGGACTAAATAAATAATTTGAGA
CTATCTTTTCTTTATTTGGCGGCCCACAAATAATTTAGATTCTCGTAACCCCCTCTTTTTCTCTCACTGA
AAAAGCACAATCCGTGTCCAAACACAAAGAAGCACTCGACACCGTAGATCTCCATTCAGATCAACGGCTT
ATATTCAGTTTTCTCCATTCACGTGGATCGACATTCTTATCCGTCCGATTATCAATAAATTTCCCAAAAT
TTAGCGGCCATGATTTTAACCCCGCCTCATTTCAAACCGCCCACGAAATCCTCGACGCCCAAATTCACCA
ACTATAAATAGCCACCACCATCCCCTTCATCAATCATCAAATTTCATAACCCTAGAATCATCACCTTTTT
CAAATTTCAATGGCTCCTATCTCCTCCACCTGGTCCAGATTAATCAGGTTCGTAGCTATAGAAACGTCAC
TCGTGCATATAGGCGAACCGATTGATGCAACTATGGACGTAGGGCTTGCTCGTCGAGAAGGGAAAACTAT
TCAGGCCTATGAGATTATCGGATCTGGCAGCGCCCTGGACCTTTCTGCACAGGTGAGTAAGAACGTGCTC
ACAGTACGAGAATTGTTGATGCCACTTTCTAGAGAAGAGATAAAGACGGTCAGATGCTTAGGCCTTAACT
ATCCTGTCCACGCAACAGAAGCCAATGTTGCTGTACCGAAGTTTCCGAACCTGTTCTACAAACCAGTCAC
AAGTCTCATCGGGCCTGATGGTCTTATCACGATCCCTAGTGTAGTGCAACCGCCTAAGGAACATCAGTCA
GATTATGAAGCTGAACTTGTGATTGTAATCGGAAAGGCCGCCAAGAACGTGTCTGAGGACGAAGCCTTGG
ATTATGTCTTAGGCTATACAGCTGCTAACGATATTAGTTTCCGAAAACACCAGCTCGCAGTCTCACAGTG
GTCATTCTCAAAAGGATTTGGATCTCTCCTTCTCACTATACGTATGGCCCAGACACATAGTGGAAACATA
AATAGGTTCTCACGTGATCAAATCTTTAATGTTAAGAAAACAATCAGCTTTTTGTCTCAAGGAACTACCC
TCGAACCTGGGTCTATCATTTTGACTGGCACCCCTGATGGGGTCGGCTTCGTCAGGAACCCGCCCTTATA
CTTAAAAGATGGGGATGAAGTGATGACTTGGATAGGTTCCGGCATTGGTACGCTTGCTAACACCGTTCAA
GAAGAGAAAACATGCTTTGCAAGCGGTGGGCATGAGTAGGCTTTTATGTTGGTGATATGGTGGTAAATGT
AGGGATTTAGTTTACAATTGCGTATGTCTGTGTTGGATATCTGTAGTGCTGTTCTTATGGCTTAGATCTT
GTAATTTCTCATTACAGTATCAATGAATAGATATCAGTTTCTAGTGATGACATTGGTTCGTCTTTTAGCT
GTTGATTAATTTTTCTTAATTGATTCATCCTATTGCAATTCTTCTGAATTTAAATTGTATACTGTGAAAT
TAAGAAAATTCTTGAAATTAATGAGAATTTGAGTAATAGCGCTGTTAGAGCTCTGACGTGGGCAGGTGTG
ATGAAAAGCCTTAGGGTCAGGTGGCACTTTTCGGGGAAATGTGCGATGAACCCCTATTTGTTTATTTTTC
TAAATACATTCAAATATGTATCCGCTAATGAGACAATAACCCTGATAAATGCTTCAATTATATTGAAAAA
GGAAGAGTATGAGTATCCAACATTTCCGTGTCGCCCTTATTCCCTTTTTTGCGGCCTTCTGCCTTCCTGT
TTTTGCTCACCCAGAAACGCTGGTGAAAGTAAAAGATGCTGAAGATCAGTTGGGTGCCCGAGTGGGTTAC
ATTGAACTGGATCTCAACAGCGGCAAAATCTTAGAGAGTTTTCGCCCCGAAGAACGCTTCCCAATGATGA
GCACTTTCAAAGTTCTGCTATGTGGCGCGGTGTTATCCCGTATTGATGCTGGGCAAGAGCAACTCGGTCG
CCGCATACACTATTCTCAGAATGACTTGGTTGAGTATTCACCAGTCACAGAAAAGCATCTTACGGATGGC
ATGACAGTAAGAGAATTATGTAGTGCTGCCATAACCATGAGTGATAACACTGCGGCCAACTTACTTCTGA
CAACGATTGGAGGACCGAAGGAGCTAACCGCTTTTTTGCACAACATGGGGGATCATGTAACTCGCCTTGA
TCGTTGGGAACCGGAGCTGAATGAAGCCATACCAAACGACGAGCGTGACACCACGATGCCTGTAGCAATG
GCAACAACTCTCCGCAAACTATTAACTGGCGAACTACTTACTCTTGCTTCACGCCAGCAACTCATTGACT
GGATGGAGGCGGACAAAGTTGCAGGACCACTTCTGCGCTCGGCACTTCCGGCTGGCTGGTTTATTGCTGA
TAAATCTGGAGCCGGTGAGCGTGGCTCTCGCGGTATCATTGCAGCACTGGGGCCAGATGGTAAGCCCTCC
CGTATCGTAGTTATCTACACGACGGGGAGTCAGGCAACTATGGATGAACGAAATAGACAGATCGCTGAGA
TAGGTGCCTCACTGATTAAGCATTGGTAACTGTCAGACGAAGGGAAATAAATAGTAGCCAGCCTGATGTG
CGGGCTTTTTTTTGGTGGTGGTTACCAGTGTCGCTTAGCTACCGTAGGTCCTCTTAGGCGGTCCGATTAG
CGACATAGTCATCAATGCCTTGACGGCAAAATCCCTTAACGTGAGTTTTCGTTCCACTGAGCGTCAGACC
CCGTAGAAAAGATCAAAGGATCTTCTTGAGATCCTTTTTTTCTGCGCGTAATCTGCTGCTTGCAAACAAA
AAAACCACCGCTACCAGCGGTGGTTTGTTTGCCGGATCAAGAGCTACTAACTCTTTTTCCGAAGGTAACT
GGCTTCAGCAGAGCGCAGATACCAAATACTGTTCTTCTAGTGTAGCCGTAGTTAGGCCACCACTTCAAGA
ACTCTGTAGCACCGCCTACATACCTCGCTCTGCTAATCCTGTTACCAGTGGCTGCTGCCAGTGGCGATAA
GTCGTGTCTTACCGGGTTGGACTCAAGACGATAGTTACCGGATAAGGCGCAGCGGTCGGGCTGAACGGGG
GGTTCGTGCTCACAGCCCAGCTTGGAGCGAACGACCTACACCGAACTGAGATACCTACAGCGTGAGCTAT
GAGAAAGCGCCACGCTTCCCGAAGGGAGAAAGGCGGACAGGTATCCGGTAAGCGGCAGGGTCGGAACAGG
AGAGCGCACGAGGGAGCTTCCAGGGGGAAACGCCTGGTATCTTTATAGTCCTGTCGGGTTTCGCCACCTC
TGACTTGAGCGTCGATTTTTGTGATGCTCGTCAGGGGGGCGGAGCCTATGGAAAAACGCCAGCAACGCGG
CCTTTTTACGGTTCCTGGCCTTTTGCTGGCCTTTTGCTCACATGTTCTTTCCTGCGTTATCCCCTGATTC
TGTGGATAACCGTATTACCGCCTTTGAGTGAGCTGATACCGCTCGCCGCAGCCGAACGACCGAGCGCAGC
GAGTCAGTGAGCGAGGAAGCGGAAGAGCGCC
Features (pLannotate 1.2.2; 3 found; start..end, strand, type, name):
   2078..2178    +  promoter       AmpR promoter: bla
   2179..3039    +  CDS            AmpR: β-lactamase; bla; confers resistance to ampicillin, carbenicillin, and related antibiotics
   3246..3834    +  rep_origin     ori: high-copy-number ColE1/pMB1/pBR322/pUC origin of replication
