[The description below was written by a language model from this plasmid's Addgene catalogue record and pLannotate feature annotations shown in this document.]
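Description:
P364 is a small (about 4 kb) module plasmid built on the pMOD_A' backbone and catalogued as a plant expression and luciferase vector. It carries one component of the fungal bioluminescence pathway as a self-contained transcription unit. It is propagated in E. coli as a high-copy plasmid from a ColE1/pUC-type origin of replication. Selection is with ampicillin through a β-lactamase gene driven by its native bla promoter. These bacterial maintenance elements are the only features the automated annotation recognised, and they lie in the second half of the sequence. The plant cassette itself is unannotated in the feature table and is known only from the catalogue fields.

According to the insert name, the payload is pSlH4:NnCPH:tSlH4. This is the CPH coding sequence from the bioluminescent mushroom Neonothopanus nambi, placed between an SlH4 promoter and an SlH4 terminator. The record does not expand these abbreviations. In the fungal pathway, CPH is generally understood to be caffeylpyruvate hydrolase, the recycling enzyme that converts the spent luciferin product back to caffeic acid and so helps sustain light emission without added substrate. The insert material was synthesized and was introduced through BsaI sites that were destroyed during cloning, which is typical of Golden Gate-style assembly.

As a module plasmid, P364 is intended to be combined with companion modules encoding the other pathway enzymes. The resulting multigene constructs are used to build customizable auto-luminescent reporters in plants. The record does not list any plant selectable marker or T-DNA borders in this module.
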