Addgene plasmid #139721: P364
Purpose: Module plasmid, individual component of Fungal Bioluminescent Pathway, CPH
Depositing lab: Daniel Voytas. Depositing organization: University of Minnesota. Publication: Building customizable auto-luminescent luciferase-based reporters in plants. Khakhar A, Starker CG, Chamness JC, Lee N, Stokke S, Wang C, Swanson R, Rizvi F, Imaizumi T, Voytas DF. Elife. 2020 Mar 25;9. pii: 52786. doi: 10.7554/eLife.52786. PubMed 32209230.
Backbone
  Vector backbone: pMOD_A'
  Vector type: Plant Expression, Luciferase
Growth in bacteria
  Bacterial resistance: Ampicillin, 100 μg/mL
  Growth temperature: 37°C
  Growth strain: DH5alpha
  Copy number: High Copy
Gene/Insert
  Gene/Insert name: pMOD_A'_pSlH4:NnCPH:tSlH4
  Species: Neonothopanus nambi
  Promoter: SlH4
  Cloning method: Restriction Enzyme; 5′ cloning site BsaI (destroyed during cloning); 3′ cloning site BsaI (destroyed during cloning)
Resource information
  A portion of this plasmid was derived from a plasmid made by: synthesized
Terms and licenses: Academic/Nonprofit Terms; Industry Terms: Not Available to Industry
How to cite: P364 was a gift from Daniel Voytas (Addgene plasmid # 139721 ; http://n2t.net/addgene:139721 ; RRID:Addgene_139721)
